>Addgene plasmid #64000 | pST50Trc4-STRHISNDHFR | depositor full sequence | sequence record 177406 | Full Sequence
GGCACCATGCATCGATCCCGCGAAATTAATACGACTCACTATAGGGAGACCACAACGGTTTCCCTCCGGC
TCCGGAAATAATTTTGTTTAACTTTAAGAAGGAGATATACATATGGCAAGCTGGAGCCACCCGCAGTTCG
AGAAAGGATCTAGCCATCATCATCATCATCACAGCAGCGGATCTGGTGGTGGTGGTGGTGAAAACCTGTA
CTTCCAGGGATCCATCAGTCTGATTGCGGCGCTAGCGGTAGATCGCGTTATCGGCATGGAAAACGCCATG
CCATGGAACCTGCCTGCCGATCTCGCCTGGTTTAAACGCAACACCTTAAATAAACCCGTGATTATGGGGC
GCCATACCTGGGAATCAATCGGTAGGCCTTTGCCCGGCCGCAAAAATATTATCCTCAGCAGTCAACCCGG
GACCGATGATCGGGTTACCTGGGTTAAATCGGTCGACGAAGCCATCGCGGCGTGTGGTGACGTACCAGAA
ATCATGGTGATTGGCGGCGGACGCGTTTATGAACAGTTCTTGCCAAAAGCGCAAAAACTGTATCTGACGC
ATATCGATGCAGAAGTGGAAGGCGACACCCATTTTCCGGATTACGAGCCGGATGACTGGGAATCGGTATT
CAGCGAATTCCACGATGCTGATGCGCAGAACTCGCATAGCTATTGTTTCGAAATCCTCGAGCGTCGTGCC
GGCTAATGTACAACGCGTGCGCGCTGATCCGGCTGCTAACAAAGCCCGAAAGGAAGCTGAGTTGGCTGCT
GCCACCGCTGAGCAATAACTAGCATAACCCCTTGGGGCCTCTAAACGGGTCTTGAGGGGTTTTTTGCTGA
AAGGAGGAACTATATCGGGATTAGCCCGCCTAATGAGCGGGCTTTTTTTTAATTCCCCTATTTGTTTATT
TTTCTAAATACATTCAAATATGTATCCGCTCATGAGACAATAACCCTGATAAATGCTTCAATAATATTGA
AAAAGGAAGAGTATGAGTATTCAACATTTCCGTGTCGCCCTTATTCCCTTTTTTGCGGCATTTTGCCTTC
CTGTTTTTGCTCACCCAGAAACGCTCGTGAAAGTAAAAGACGCAGAGGACCAATTGGGGGCACGAGTGGG
ATACATAGAACTGGACTTGAATAGCGGTAAAATCCTTGAGAGTTTTCGCCCTGAAGAGCGTTTTCCAATG
ATGAGCACTTTCAAAGTTCTGCTATGTGGAGCAGTATTATCCCGTGTAGATGCGGGGCAAGAGCAACTCG
GACGACGAATACACTATTCGCAGAATGACTTGGTTGAATACTCCCCAGTGACAGAAAAGCACCTTACGGA
CGGAATGACGGTAAGAGAATTATGTAGTGCCGCCATAACGATGAGTGATAACACTGCGGCGAACTTACTT
CTGACAACCATCGGTGGACCGAAGGAATTAACCGCTTTTTTGCACAATATGGGAGACCATGTAACTCGCC
TTGACCGTTGGGAACCAGAACTGAATGAAGCCATACCAAACGACGAGCGAGACACCACAATGCCTGCGGC
AATGGCAACAACATTACGCAAACTATTAACTGGCGAACTACTTACTCTGGCTTCACGGCAACAATTAATA
GACTGGCTTGAAGCGGATAAAGTTGCAGGACCACTACTGCGTTCGGCACTTCCTGCTGGCTGGTTTATTG
CTGATAAATCTGGGGCAGGAGAGCGTGGTTCACGGGGTATCATTGCCGCACTTGGACCAGATGGTAAGCC
TTCCCGTATCGTAGTTATCTACACGACGGGTAGTCAGGCAACTATGGACGAACGAAATAGACAGATTGCT
GAAATAGGGGCTTCACTGATTAAGCATTGGTAAACCGATACAATTAAAGGCTCCTTTTGGAGCCTTTTTT
TTTGGACGGACCGGTAGAAAAGATCAAAGGATCTTCTTGAGATCCTTTTTTTCTGCGCGTAATCTGCTGC
TTGCAAACAAAAAAACCACCGCTACCAGCGGTGGTTTGTTTGCCGGATCAAGAGCTACCAACTCTTTTTC
CGAAGGTAACTGGCTTCAGCAGAGCGCAGATACCAAATACTGTCCTTCTAGTGTAGCCGTAGTTAGGCCA
CCACTTCAAGAACTCTGTAGCACCGCCTACATACCTCGCTCTGCTAATCCTGTTACCAGTGGCTGCTGCC
AGTGGCGATAAGTCGTGTCTTACCGGGTTGGACTCAAGACGATAGTTACCGGATAAGGCGCAGCGGTCGG
GCTGAACGGGGGGTTCGTGCACACAGCCCAGCTTGGAGCGAACGACCTACACCGAACTGAGATACCTACA
GCGTGAGCTATGAGAAAGCGCCACGCTTCCCGAAGGGAGAAAGGCGGACAGGTATCCGGTAAGCGGCAGG
GTCGGAACAGGAGAGCGCACGAGGGAGCTTCCAGGGGGAAACGCCTGGTATCTTTATAGTCCTGTCGGGT
TTCGCCACCTCTGACTTGAGCGTCGATTTTTGTGATGCTCGTCAGGGGGGCGGAGCCTATGGAAAAACGC
CAGCAACGCGGCCTTTTTACGGTTCCTGGCCTTTTGCTGGCCTTTTGCTCACATGTTCTTTCCTGCGTTA
TCCCCTGATTCTGTGGATAACCGTATTACCGCCTTTGAGTGAGCTGATACCGCTCGCCGCAGCCGAACGA
CCGAGCGCAGCGAGTCAGTGAGCGAGGAAGCGGAAGAGCGCCTGATGCGGTATTTTCTCCTTACGCATCT
GTGCGGTATTTCACACCGCAATGGTGCACTCTCAGTACAATCTGCTCTGATGCCGCATAGTTAAGCCAGT
ATACACTCCGCTATCGCTACGTGACTGGGTCATGGCTGCGCCCCGACACCCGCCAACACCCGCTGACGCG
CCCTGACGGGCTTGTCTGCTCCCGGCATCCGCTTACAGACAAGCTGTGACCGTCTCCGGGAGCTGCATGT
GTCAGAGGTTTTCACCGTCATCACCGAAACGCGCGAGGCAGCTGCGGTAAAGCTCATCAGCGTGGTCGTG
AAGCGATTCACAGATGTCTGCCTGTTCATCCGCGTCCAGCTCGTTGAGTTTCTCCAGAAGCGTTAATGTC
TGGCTTCTGATAAAGCGGGCCATGTTAAGGGCGGTTTTTTCCTGTTTGGTCACTGATGCCTCCGTGTAAG
GGGGATTTCTGTTCATGGGGTAATGATACCGATGAAACGAGAGAGGATGCTCACGATACGGGTTACTGAT
GATGAACATGCCCGGTTACTGGAACGTTGTGAGGGTAAACAACTGGCGGTATGGATGCGGCGGGACCAGA
GAAAAATCACTCAGGGTCAATGCCAGCGCTTCGTTAATACAGATGTAGGTGTT
Features (pLannotate 1.2.2; 16 found; start..end, strand, type, name):
     27..45      +  promoter       T7 promoter: promoter for bacteriophage T7 RNA polymerase
     83..105     +  RBS            RBS: efficient ribosome binding site from bacteriophage T7 gene 10 (Olins and Rangwala, 1989)
    122..141     +  CDS            Strep-Tag II (fragment): peptide that binds Strep-Tactin®, an engineered form of streptavidin
    155..171     +  CDS            capTEV™ (fragment): composite tag for in vivo biotinylation, TEV protease cleavage, and 6xHis tagging
    184..200     -  CDS            9xHis (fragment): 9xHis affinity tag
    200..218     +  CDS            TEV site (fragment): tobacco etch virus (TEV) protease recognition and cleavage site
    224..697     +  CDS            folA: DYR_ECOLI - Also known as tmrA. Experimental evidence at protein level: Swiss-Prot protein existence level 1. Key enzyme in folate metabolism. Catalyzes an essential reaction for de novo glycine and purine synthesis, and for DNA precursor synthesis. From Escherichia coli (strain K12).
    732..781     +  CDS            SET1 (fragment): solubility-enhancement tag derived from T7 phage gene 10B
    789..836     +  terminator     T7 terminator: transcription terminator for bacteriophage T7 RNA polymerase
    901..992     +  promoter       AmpR promoter: bla
    993..1850    +  CDS            bla: BLAT_ECOLX - Experimental evidence at protein level: Swiss-Prot protein existence level 1. TEM-type are the most prevalent beta-lactamases in enterobacteria; they hydrolyze the beta-lactam bond in susceptible beta-lactam antibiotics, thus conferring resistance to penicillins and cephalosporins. TEM-3 and TEM-4 are capable of hydrolyzing cefotaxime and ceftazidime. TEM-5 is capable of hydrolyzing ceftazidime. TEM-6 is capable of hydrolyzing ceftazidime and aztreonam. TEM-8/CAZ-2, TEM- 16/CAZ-7 and TEM-24/CAZ-6 are markedly active against ceftazidime. IRT- 4 shows resistance to beta-lactamase in
   1857..1896    +  terminator     fd terminator: central terminator from bacteriophage fd (Otsuka and Kunisawa, 1982)
   1927..2515    +  rep_origin     ori: high-copy-number ColE1/pMB1/pBR322/pUC origin of replication
   2701..2840    -  misc_feature   bom: basis of mobility region from pBR322
   2942..3133    -  CDS            rop: Rop protein, which maintains plasmids at low copy number; rop
   3173..3283    +  CDS            mbeC (fragment): MBEC_ECOLX - Experimental evidence at protein level: Swiss-Prot protein existence level 1. Required for efficient mobilization of ColE1 plasmid and is thus essential to promote the specific transfer of the plasmid during conjugation. Probably functions by inducing DNA bending, helping the MbeA relaxase to melt the DNA around the nic site and cleave the phosphodiester bond. Binds specifically double-stranded DNA (dsDNA) containing the ColE1 oriT but does not recognize the inverted repeat (IR). From Escherichia coli.
