[The description below was written by a language model from this plasmid's Addgene catalogue record and pLannotate feature annotations shown in this document.]
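Description:
pST50Trc4-STRHISNDHFR is a small (about 3.3 kb) bacterial expression plasmid built on the pST50Trc backbone that serves as the position 4 transfer vector of the pST44 polycistronic suite, a system for co-expressing the subunits of protein complexes in Escherichia coli. It is catalogued as an empty backbone. Propagation relies on a ColE1/pMB1-type origin accompanied by the rop gene and the pBR322 bom region, and selection is by ampicillin through the bla beta-lactamase gene with its own promoter, followed by an fd terminator. The record lists copy number as unknown.

The expression cassette is driven by a T7 promoter and the phage T7 gene 10 ribosome binding site, and ends at a T7 terminator, so expression requires a host that supplies T7 RNA polymerase. Downstream of the RBS lies an N-terminal double affinity tag consisting of Strep-tag II and a histidine tag, followed by a TEV protease site that allows the tags to be removed after purification. The short "capTEV", "9xHis" and "SET1" hits in the feature table are fragmentary matches from automated annotation, most likely reflecting the tag region and flanking T7-derived sequence rather than separate functional elements. The E. coli folA gene encoding dihydrofolate reductase occupies the BamHI–NgoMIV cloning cassette as a positive control for expression. In use, DHFR is replaced by a gene of interest through BamHI/NgoMIV. The resulting translation cassette is then excised with BspEI/MluI for transfer into the fourth position of a pST44 polycistronic plasmid.
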