Addgene plasmid #64000: pST50Trc4-STRHISNDHFR
Purpose: (Empty Backbone) Position 4 transfer plasmid for pST44 polycistronic plasmid suite; N-term cleavable double tag; contains DHFR gene in BamHI-NgoMIV cassette as positive control
Depositing lab: Song Tan. Depositing organization: Pennsylvania State University. Publication: The pST44 polycistronic expression system for producing protein complexes in Escherichia coli. Tan S, Kern RC, Selleck W. Protein Expr Purif. 2005 Apr;40(2):385-95. 10.1016/j.pep.2004.12.002 PubMed 15766881.
Backbone
  Vector backbone: pST50Trc
  Vector type: Bacterial Expression
  Tag / fusion protein: 6xHis & Strep II (STR); TEV cleavable (N terminal on backbone)
Growth in bacteria
  Bacterial resistance: Ampicillin, 100 μg/mL
  Growth temperature: 37°C
  Growth strain: DH5alpha
  Copy number: Unknown
Gene/Insert
  Gene/Insert name: None
  Tag / fusion protein: 6xHis & Strep II (STR); TEV cleavable (N terminal on backbone)
Terms and licenses: Academic/Nonprofit Terms; Industry Terms: Not Available to Industry
Depositor comments: Replace DHFR with GOI using BamHI/NgoMIV; Clone out cassette using BspEI/MluI
How to cite: pST50Trc4-STRHISNDHFR was a gift from Song Tan (Addgene plasmid # 64000 ; http://n2t.net/addgene:64000 ; RRID:Addgene_64000)
