>Addgene plasmid #64000 | pST50Trc4-STRHISNDHFR | addgene partial sequence | sequence record 129322 | T7term 5'-GCTAGTTATTGCTCAGCGG-3'
TTCGAAACAATAGCTATGCGAGTTCTGCGCATCAGCATCGTGGAATTCGCTGAATACCGATTCCCAGTCA
TCCGGCTCGTAATCCGGAAAATGGGTGTCGCCTTCCACTTCTGCATCGATATGCGTCAGATACAGTTTTT
GCGCTTTTGGCAAGAACTGTTCATAAACGCGTCCGCCGCCAATCACCATGATTTCTGGTACGTCACCACA
CGCCGCGATGGCTTCGTCGACCGATTTAACCCAGGTAACCCGATCATCGGTCCCGGGTTGACTGCTGAGG
ATAATATTTTTGCGGCCGGGCAAAGGCCTACCGATTGATTCCCAGGTATGGCGCCCCATAATCACGGGTT
TATTTAAGGTGTTGCGTTTAAACCAGGCGAGATCGGCAGGCAGGTTCCATGGCATGGCGTTTTCCATGCC
GATAACGCGATCTACCGCTAGCGCCGCAATCAGACTGATGGATCCCTGGAAGTACAGGTTTTCACCACCA
CCACCACCAGATCCGCTGCTGTGATGATGATGATGATGGCTAGATCCTTTCTCGAACTGCGGGTGGCTCC
AGCTTGCCATATGTATATCTCCTTCTTAAAGTTAAACAAAATTATTTCCGGAG
